Addgene plasmid #43364: II-GCAC
Depositing lab: Chad Cowan & Kiran Musunuru. Depositing organization: Harvard University. Publication: A TALEN Genome-Editing System for Generating Human Stem Cell-Based Disease Models. Ding Q, Lee YK, Schaefer EA, Peters DT, Veres A, Kim K, Kuperwasser N, Motola DL, Meissner TB, Hendriks WT, Trevisan M, Gupta RM, Moisan A, Banks E, Friesen M, Schinzel RT, Xia F, Tang A, Xia Y, Figueroa E, Wann A, Ahfeldt T, Daheron L, Zhang F, Rubin LL, Peng LF, Chung RT, Musunuru K, Cowan CA. Cell Stem Cell. 2012 Dec 12. pii: S1934-5909(12)00645-5. doi: 10.1016/j.stem.2012.11.011. PubMed 23246482.
Backbone
  Vector backbone: pCRII-TOPO
  Backbone manufacturer: Invitrogen
  Backbone size w/o insert (bp): 3973
  Vector type: Bacterial Cloning
Growth in bacteria
  Bacterial resistance: Ampicillin and Kanamycin, 100 & 50 μg/mL
  Growth temperature: 37°C
  Growth strain: Top10
  Copy number: High Copy
Gene/Insert
  Gene/Insert name: II-GCAC
  Species: Synthetic
  Insert size (bp): 426
  Cloning method: TOPO Cloning
  Sequencing primers: 5′ T7; 3′ M13-rev
Terms and licenses: Academic/Nonprofit Terms; Industry Terms: Not Available to Industry
How to cite: II-GCAC was a gift from Chad Cowan & Kiran Musunuru (Addgene plasmid # 43364 ; http://n2t.net/addgene:43364 ; RRID:Addgene_43364)
