[The description below was written by a language model from this plasmid's Addgene catalogue record.]
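Description:
II-GCAC is a bacterial cloning plasmid built on the commercial pCRII-TOPO backbone (about 4.0 kb without insert), into which a 426 bp synthetic fragment was introduced by TOPO cloning. It is a high-copy plasmid maintained in E. coli and carries dual selection, conferring resistance to both ampicillin and kanamycin, as is standard for this backbone. The insert is flanked by the vector's T7 and M13-reverse priming sites, which are listed for sequence verification. No mammalian promoter, reporter or expression cassette is recorded, so this is a storage and source vector for a DNA module rather than an expression construct.

The record does not describe the insert beyond its name, synthetic origin and size, and no feature table is provided. The associated publication describes a TALEN genome-editing system for generating human stem cell-based disease models, which places this plasmid within a library of parts used to assemble custom TAL effector nucleases. On that basis, the name plausibly denotes a pre-assembled block of four TAL effector repeats recognising the bases G, C, A and C, with "II" indicating the position of that block in the ordered repeat array. The insert length is consistent with roughly four repeat units of about 34 codons each. This reading is an inference from the name, size and publication context rather than something stated in the catalogue fields. Used this way, the fragment would be released or amplified from the plasmid and joined with other positional modules to build a full DNA-binding domain in a separate TALEN expression vector.
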