>Addgene plasmid #43364 | II-GCAC | depositor partial sequence | sequence record 58629 | II-GCAC sequence 426 bps
CGTCTCGCTTAACCCCAGAGCAGGTCGTGGCAATCGCGAGCAATAACGGCGGAAAACAGGCTTTGGAAAC
GGTGCAGAGGCTCCTTCCAGTGCTGTGCCAAGCGCACGGACTCACCCCAGAGCAGGTCGTGGCGATCGCA
AGCCACGACGGAGGAAAGCAAGCCTTGGAAACAGTACAGAGGCTGTTGCCTGTGCTGTGCCAAGCGCACG
GCCTCACCCCAGAGCAGGTCGTGGCAATCGCCTCCAACATTGGCGGGAAACAGGCACTCGAGACTGTCCA
GCGCCTGCTTCCCGTGCTGTGCCAAGCGCACGGATTAACCCCAGAGCAGGTCGTGGCGATCGCAAGCCAC
GACGGAGGAAAGCAAGCCTTGGAAACAGTACAGAGGCTGTTGCCTGTGCTGTGCCAAGCGCACGGGCTCA
GAGACG
