>Addgene plasmid #43364 | II-GCAC | addgene partial sequence | sequence record 61900 | M13-F20 5'-TGTAAAACGACGGCCAGT-3'
CTATAGGGCGAATTGGGCCCTCTAGATGCATGCTCGAGCGGCCGCCAGTGTGATGGATATCTGCAGAATT
CGCCCTTATATAGATGCCGTCCTAGCGCGTCTCGCTTAACCCCAGAGCAGGTCGTGGCAATCGCGAGCAA
TAACGGCGGAAAACAGGCTTTGGAAACGGTGCAGAGGCTCCTTCCAGTGCTGTGCCAAGCGCACGGACTC
ACCCCAGAGCAGGTCGTGGCGATCGCAAGCCACGACGGAGGAAAGCAAGCCTTGGAAACAGTACAGAGGC
TGTTGCCTGTGCTGTGCCAAGCGCACGGCCTCACCCCAGAGCAGGTCGTGGCAATCGCCTCCAACATTGG
CGGGAAACAGGCACTCGAGACTGTCCAGCGCCTGCTTCCCGTGCTGTGCCAAGCGCACGGATTAACCCCA
GAGCAGGTCGTGGCGATCGCAAGCCACGACGGAGGAAAGCAAGCCTTGGAAACAGTACAGAGGCTGTTGC
CTGTGCTGTGCCAAGCGCACGGGCTCAGAGACGTGGGCACAGGAAAGATACTTAAGGGCGAATTCCAGCA
CACTGGCGGCCGTTACTAGTGGATCCGAGCTCGGTACCAAGCTTGATGCATAGCTTGAGTATTCTATAGT
GTCACCTAAATAGCTTGGCGTAATCATGGTCATAGCTGTTTCCTGTGTGAAATTGTTATCCGCTCACAAT
TCCACACAACATACGAGCCGGAAGCATAAAGTGTAAAGCCTGGGGTGCCTAATGAGTGAGCTAACTCACA
TTAATTGCGTTGCGCTCACTGCCCGCTTTCCAGTCGGGAAACCTGTCGTGCCAGCTGCATTAATGAATCG
GCCAACGCGCGGGGAGAGGCGGTTTGCGTATTGGGCGCTCTTCCGCTTCCTCGCTCACTGACTCGCTGCG
CTCGGTCGTTCGGCTGCGGCGAGCGGTATCAGCTCACTCAAAGGCGGTAATACGGTTATCCACAGAATCA
GGGGATAACGCAGGAAAGAACATGTG
